>Addgene plasmid #20718 | pcDNA3-myc3-bTrCP | addgene full sequence | sequence record 134187 | Addgene NGS result
AAGGCTTGACCGACAATTGCATGAAGAATCTGCTTAGGGTTAGGCGTTTTGCGCTGCTTCGCGATGTACG
GGCCAGATATACGCGTTGACATTGATTATTGACTAGTTATTAATAGTAATCAATTACGGGGTCATTAGTT
CATAGCCCATATATGGAGTTCCGCGTTACATAACTTACGGTAAATGGCCCGCCTGGCTGACCGCCCAACG
ACCCCCGCCCATTGACGTCAATAATGACGTATGTTCCCATAGTAACGCCAATAGGGACTTTCCATTGACG
TCAATGGGTGGAGTATTTACGGTAAACTGCCCACTTGGCAGTACATCAAGTGTATCATATGCCAAGTACG
CCCCCTATTGACGTCAATGACGGTAAATGGCCCGCCTGGCATTATGCCCAGTACATGACCTTATGGGACT
TTCCTACTTGGCAGTACATCTACGTATTAGTCATCGCTATTACCATGGTGATGCGGTTTTGGCAGTACAT
CAATGGGCGTGGATAGCGGTTTGACTCACGGGGATTTCCAAGTCTCCACCCCATTGACGTCAATGGGAGT
TTGTTTTGGCACCAAAATCAACGGGACTTTCCAAAATGTCGTAACAACTCCGCCCCATTGACGCAAATGG
GCGGTAGGCGTGTACGGTGGGAGGTCTATATAAGCAGAGCTCTCTGGCTAACTAGAGAACCCACTGCTTA
CTGGCTTATCGAAATTAATACGACTCACTATAGGGAGACCCAAGCTATGGAGCAAAAGCTCATCTCAGAG
GAAGATCTGGAATTAGAGCAAAAGCTCATCTCAGAGGAAGATCTGGAATTAGAGCAAAAGCTCATCTCAG
AGGAAGATCTGGAATTGATGGACCCGGCCGAGGCGGTGCTGCAGGAGAAAGCGCTTAAGTTTATGAATTC
CTCAGAGAGAGAAGACTGTAATAATGGCGAACCCCCTAGGAAGATAATACCAGAGAAGAATTCACTTAGA
CAGACTTACAACAGCTGTGCCAGGCTTTGCATAAACCAAGAGACAGTATGTCTAACAAGCACTGCTATGA
AGACTGAAAATTGTGTGGCCAAAGCCAAACTTGCCAATGGCACTTCCAGCATGATTGTGCCCAAGCAGCG
GAAACTCTCAGCAAGCTATGAGAAGGAAAAGGAGCTGTGTGTCAAGTATTTTGAGCAGTGGTCAGAGTCT
GATCAAGTGGAATTTGTAGAACACCTTATATCCCAAATGTGTCACTACCAGCATGGGCACATCAACTCCT
ACCTAAAACCTATGCTGCAGAGGGATTTCATAACTGCACTGCCAGCACGGGGTCTGGACCACATCGCTGA
GAACATTCTGTCATACTTGGACGCCAAGTCACTGTGTGCTGCTGAGCTCGTGTGCAAGGAATGGTACCGC
GTGACGTCGGACGGCATGCTGTGGAAAAAGCTCATCGAGAGGATGGTCAGGACGGACTCTCTGTGGCGAG
GCCTGGCAGAGCGCAGAGGCTGGGGACAGTACTTATTCAAAAACAAACCTCCTGATGAGAACGCTCCTCC
CAACTCCTTTTATAGAGCGCTTTATCCTAAAATCATACAAGACATTGAGACAATAGAGTCCAATTGGAGA
TGTGGGCGACATAGTTTACAGAGAATCCACTGCCGGAGTGAAACAAGTAAAGGGGTTTACTGTTTACAGT
ACGACGACCAGAAGATAGTCAGCGGCCTTCGAGACAACACCATCAAGATCTGGGATAAAAGCACACTGGA
ATGCAAGCGGATTCTCACGGGCCACACGGGCTCCGTCCTGTGTCTGCAGTACGATGAGAGGGTGATCATC
ACAGGCTCCTCAGACTCCACCGTCAGAGTGTGGGATGTAAATGCAGGTGAGATGCTAAACACATTGATTC
ACCACTGTGAAGCCGTTCTGCACCTGCGCTTCAATAATGGCATGATGGTGACCTGTTCCAAAGACCGTTC
CATCGCTGTGTGGGATATGGCTTCCCCAACTGACATCACCCTCAGGAGGGTGCTGGTGGGACACCGAGCT
GCGGTCAATGTTGTAGACTTTGATGACAAGTACATCGTTTCTGCCTCTGGAGATAGAACCATAAAGGTGT
GGAACACAAGTACCTGTGAATTCGTAAGGACCCTAAATGGGCACAAGCGTGGCATCGCCTGTTTGCAGTA
CAGAGACAGGCTGGTGGTGAGCGGCTCCTCTGACAACACCATCAGGCTGTGGGACATAGAGTGTGGAGCA
TGCTTGCGAGTGTTGGAGGGCCATGAGGAGTTGGTACGCTGCATTCGATTTGATAACAAAAGGATAGTGA
GCGGAGCCTATGATGGGAAAATTAAAGTGTGGGATCTTATGGCTGCTTTGGACCCGCGTGCTCCAGCAGG
GACTCTCTGTCTGCGGACACTTGTGGAGCATTCTGGAAGAGTTTTCCGCCTCCAGTTTGATGAATTCCAG
ATTGTCAGTAGTTCACATGATGACACAATTCTCATCTGGGACTTCCTGAATGATCCAGCTGCTCACGCTG
AACCGCCCCGCTCCCCTTCTCGGATATACACCTACATCTCCAGTACGTAGTACGTAGGCTAGAGTTAACA
TGGACTACAAAGACCATGACGGTGATTATAAAGATCATGATATCGATTACAAGGATGACGATGACAAGTA
GCTATTCTATAGTGTCACCTAAATGCTAGAGCTCGCTGATCAGCCTCGACTGTGCCTTCTAGTTGCCAGC
CATCTGTTGTTTGCCCCTCCCCCGTGCCTTCCTTGACCCTGGAAGGTGCCACTCCCACTGTCCTTTCCTA
ATAAAATGAGGAAATTGCATCGCATTGTCTGAGTAGGTGTCATTCTATTCTGGGGGGTGGGGTGGGGCAG
GACAGCAAGGGGGAGGATTGGGAAGACAATAGCAGGCATGCTGGGGATGCGGTGGGCTCTATGGCTTCTG
AGGCGGAAAGAACCAGCTGGGGCTCTAGGGGGTATCCCC
[124 nt withheld, positions 2980-3103]
C
[91 nt withheld, positions 3105-3195]
A
[49 nt withheld, positions 3197-3245]
CCTTTGACGTTGGAGTCCACGTTCTTT
[37 nt withheld, positions 3273-3309]
ACCCTATCTCGGTCTATTCTTTTGATTTATAAGGGATTTTGCCGATTTCGGCCTATTGGTTAAAAAATGA
GCTGATTTAACAAAAATTTAACGCGAATTAATTCTGTGGAATGTGTGTCAGTTAGGGTGTGGAAAGTCCC
CAGGCTCCCCAGCAGGCAGAAGTATGCAAAGCATGCATCTCAATTAGTCAGCAACCAGGTGTGGAAAGTC
CCCAGGCTCCCCAGCAGGCAGAAGTATGCAAAGCATGCATCTCAATTAGTCAGCAACCATAGTCCCGCCC
CTAACTCCGCCCATCCCGCCCCTAACTCCGCCCAGTTCCGCCCATTCTCCGCCCCATGGCTGACTAATTT
TTTTTATTTATGCAGAGGCCGAGGCCGCCTCTGCCTCTGAGCTATTCCAGAAGTAGTGAGGAGGCTTTTT
TGGAGGCCTAGGCTTTTGCAAAAAGCTCCCGGGAGCTTGTATATCCATTTTCGGATCTGATCAAGAGACA
GGATGAGGATCGTTTCGCATGATTGAACAAGATGGATTGCACGCAGGTTCTCCGGCCGCTTGGGTGGAGA
GGCTATTCGGCTATGACTGGGCACAACAGACAATCGGCTGCTCTGATGCCGCCGTGTTCCGGCTGTCAGC
GCAGGGGCGCCCGGTTCTTTTTGTCAAGACCGACCTGTCCGGTGCCCTGAATGAACTGCAGGACGAGGCA
GCGCGGCTATCGTGGCTGGCCACGACGGGCGTTCCTTGCGCAGCTGTGCTCGACGTTGTCACTGAAGCGG
GAAGGGACTGGCTGCTATTGGGCGAAGTGCCGGGGCAGGATCTCCTGTCATCTCACCTTGCTCCTGCCGA
GAAAGTATCCATCATGGCTGATGCAATGCGGCGGCTGCATACGCTTGATCCGGCTACCTGCCCATTCGAC
CACCAAGCGAAACATCGCATCGAGCGAGCACGTACTCGGATGGAAGCCGGTCTTGTCGATCAGGATGATC
TGGACGAAGAGCATCAGGGGCTCGCGCCAGCCGAACTGTTCGCCAGGCTCAAGGCGCGCATGCCCGACGG
CGAGGATCTCGTCGTGACCCATGGCGATGCCTGCTTGCCGAATATCATGGTGGAAAATGGCCGCTTTTCT
GGATTCATCGACTGTGGCCGGCTGGGTGTGGCGGACCGCTATCAGGACATAGCGTTGGCTACCCGTGATA
TTGCTGAAGAGCTTGGCGGCGAATGGGCTGACCGCTTCCTCGTGCTTTACGGTATCGCCGCTCCCGATTC
GCAGCGCATCGCCTTCTATCGCCTTCTTGACGAGTTCTTCTGAGCGGGACTCTGGGGTTCGAAATGACCG
ACCAAGCGACGCCCAACCTGCCATCACGAGATTTCGATTCCACCGCCGCCTTCTATGAAAGGTTGGGCTT
CGGAATCGTTTTCCGGGACGCCGGCTGGATGATCCTCCAGCGCGGGGATCTCATGCTGGAGTTCTTCGCC
CACCCCAACTTGTTTATTGCAGCTTATAATGGTTACAAATAAAGCAATAGCATCACAAATTTCACAAATA
AAGCATTTTTTTCACTGCATTCTAGTTGTGGTTTGTCCAAACTCATCAATGTATCTTATCATGTCTGTAT
ACCGTCGACCTCTAGCTAGAGCTTGGCGTAATCATGGTCATAGCTGTTTCCTGTGTGAAATTGTTATCCG
CTCACAATTCCACACAACATACGAGCCGGAAGCATAAAGTGTAAAGCCTGGGGTGCCTAATGAGTGAGCT
AACTCACATTAATTGCGTTGCGCTCACTGCCCGCTTTCCAGTCGGGAAACCTGTCGTGCCAGCTGCATTA
ATGAATCGGCCAACGCGCGGGGAGAGGCGGTTTGCGTATTGGGCGCTCTTCCGCTTCCTCGCTCACTGAC
TCGCTGCGCTCGGTCGTTCGGCTGCGGCGAGCGGTATCAGCTCACTCAAAGGCGGTAATACGGTTATCCA
CAGAATCAGGGGATAACGCAGGAAAGAACATGTGAGCAAAAGGCCAGCAAAAGGCCAGGAACCGTAAAAA
GGCCGCGTTGCTGGCGTTTTTCCATAGGCTCCGCCCCCCTGACGAGCATCACAAAAATCGACGCTCAAGT
CAGAGGTGGCGAAACCCGACAGGACTATAAAGATACCAGGCGTTTCCCCCTGGAAGCTCCCTCGTGCGCT
CTCCTGTTCCGACCCTGCCGCTTACCGGATACCTGTCCGCCTTTCTCCCTTCGGGAAGCGTGGCGCTTTC
TCATAGCTCACGCTGTAGGTATCTCAGTTCGGTGTAGGTCGTTCGCTCCAAGCTGGGCTGTGTGCACGAA
CCCCCCGTTCAGCCCGACCGCTGCGCCTTATCCGGTAACTATCGTCTTGAGTCCAACCCGGTAAGACACG
ACTTATCGCCACTGGCAGCAGCCACTGGTAACAGGATTAGCAGAGCGAGGTATGTAGGCGGTGCTACAGA
GTTCTTGAAGTGGTGGCCTAACTACGGCTACACTAGAAGAACAGTATTTGGTATCTGCGCTCTGCTGAAG
CCAGTTACCTTCGGAAAAAGAGTTGGTAGCTCTTGATCCGGCAAACAAACCACCGCTGGTAGCGGTGGTT
TTTTTGTTTGCAAGCAGCAGATTACGCGCAGAAAAAAAGGATCTCAAGAAGATCCTTTGATCTTTTCTAC
GGGGTCTGACGCTCAGTGGAACGAAAACTCACGTTAAGGGATTTTGGTCATGAGATTATCAAAAAGGATC
TTCACCTAGATCCTTTTAAATTAAAAATGAAGTTTTAAATCAATCTAAAGTATATATGAGTAAACTTGGT
CTGACAGTTACCAATGCTTAATCAGTGAGGCACCTATCTCAGCGATCTGTCTATTTCGTTCATCCATAGT
TGCCTGACTCCCCGTCGTGTAGATAACTACGATACGGGAGGGCTTACCATCTGGCCCCAGTGCTGCAATG
ATACCGCGAGACCCACGCTCACCGGCTCCAGATTTATCAGCAATAAACCAGCCAGCCGGAAGGGCCGAGC
GCAGAAGTGGTCCTGCAACTTTATCCGCCTCCATCCAGTCTATTAATTGTTGCCGGGAAGCTAGAGTAAG
TAGTTCGCCAGTTAATAGTTTGCGCAACGTTGTTGCCATTGCTACAGGCATCGTGGTGTCACGCTCGTCG
TTTGGTATGGCTTCATTCAGCTCCGGTTCCCAACGATCAAGGCGAGTTACATGATCCCCCATGTTGTGCA
AAAAAGCGGTTAGCTCCTTCGGTCCTCCGATCGTTGTCAGAAGTAAGTTGGCCGCAGTGTTATCACTCAT
GGTTATGGCAGCACTGCATAATTCTCTTACTGTCATGCCATCCGTAAGATGCTTTTCTGTGACTGGTGAG
TACTCAACCAAGTCATTCTGAGAATAGTGTATGCGGCGACCGAGTTGCTCTTGCCCGGCGTCAATACGGG
ATAATACCGCGCCACATAGCAGAACTTTAAAAGTGCTCATCATTGGAAAACGTTCTTCGGGGCGAAAACT
CTCAAGGATCTTACCGCTGTTGAGATCCAGTTCGATGTAACCCACTCGTGCACCCAACTGATCTTCAGCA
TCTTTTACTTTCACCAGCGTTTCTGGGTGAGCAAAAACAGGAAGGCAAAATGCCGCAAAAAAGGGAATAA
GGGCGACACGGAAATGTTGAATACTCATACTCTTCCTTTTTCAATATTATTGAAGCATTTATCAGGGTTA
TTGTCTCATGAGCGGATACATATTTGAATGTATTTAGAAAAATAAACAAATAGGGGTTCCGCGCACATTT
CCCCGAAAAGTGCCACCTGACGTCGACGGATCGGGAGATCTCCCGATCCCCTATGGTGCACTCTCAGTAC
AATCTGCTCTGATGCCGCATAGTTAAGCCAGTATCTGCTCCCTGCTTGTGTGTTGGAGGTCGCTGAGTAG
TGCGCGAGCAAAATTTAAGCTACAACAAGGC
Features (pLannotate 1.2.2; 25 found; start..end, strand, type, name):
     88..467     +  enhancer       CMV enhancer: human cytomegalovirus immediate early enhancer
    468..671     +  promoter       CMV promoter: human cytomegalovirus (CMV) immediate early promoter
    667..700     +  LTR            5' LTR (truncated) (fragment): truncated 5' long terminal repeat (LTR) from HIV-1
    716..734     +  promoter       T7 promoter: promoter for bacteriophage T7 RNA polymerase
    756..779     +  CDS            3xMyc (fragment): 3 tandem Myc epitope tags
    792..815     +  CDS            3xMyc (fragment): 3 tandem Myc epitope tags
    828..851     +  CDS            3xMyc (fragment): 3 tandem Myc epitope tags
    858..2561    +  CDS            Btrc (fragment): FBW1A_MOUSE - Also known as Fbw1, Fbxw1 From Mus musculus (Mouse).
   2593..2658    +  CDS            3xFLAG: three tandem FLAG® epitope tags, followed by an enterokinase cleavage site
   2666..2684    -  promoter       SP6 promoter: promoter for bacteriophage SP6 RNA polymerase
   2710..2934    +  polyA_signal   bGH poly(A) signal: bovine growth hormone polyadenylation signal
   2938..2959    +  promoter       SV40 promoter (fragment): SV40 enhancer and early promoter
   2980..3408    +  rep_origin     f1 ori (sequence partly withheld): f1 bacteriophage origin of replication; arrow indicates direction of (+) strand synthesis
   3422..3751    +  promoter       SV40 promoter: SV40 enhancer and early promoter
   3818..4609    +  CDS            neo: KKA2_KLEPN - Also known as kan, nptII. Experimental evidence at protein level: Swiss-Prot protein existence level 1. Resistance to kanamycin, neomycin, paromomycin, ribostamycin, butirosin and gentamicin B. From Klebsiella pneumoniae.
   4633..4791    +  CDS            ble (fragment): BLE_KLEPN - Experimental evidence at protein level: Swiss-Prot protein existence level 1. Binding protein with a strong affinity to the bleomycin family of antibiotics. Binds to CL990; an antimitotic-antibiotic compound. From Klebsiella pneumoniae.
   4786..4907    +  polyA_signal   SV40 poly(A) signal: SV40 polyadenylation signal
   4980..4996    -  protein_bind   lac operator: The lac repressor binds to the lac operator to inhibit transcription in E. coli. This inhibition can be relieved by adding lactose or isopropyl-β-D-thiogalactopyranoside (IPTG). lac repressor encoded by lacI
   5004..5034    -  promoter       lac promoter: promoter for the E. coli lac operon
   5049..5070    -  protein_bind   CAP binding site: CAP binding activates transcription in the presence of cAMP. E. coli catabolite activator protein
   5083..5175    -  CDS            lacI (fragment): lac repressor; lacI; The lac repressor binds to the lac operator to inhibit transcription in E. coli. This inhibition can be relieved by adding lactose or isopropyl-β-D-thiogalactopyranoside (IPTG).
   5358..5946    -  rep_origin     ori: high-copy-number ColE1/pMB1/pBR322/pUC origin of replication
   6117..6977    -  CDS            AmpR: β-lactamase; bla; confers resistance to ampicillin, carbenicillin, and related antibiotics
   6978..7082    -  promoter       AmpR promoter: bla
   7141..7193    -  misc_feature   bom (fragment): basis of mobility region from pBR322
