[The description below was written by a language model from this plasmid's Addgene catalogue record and pLannotate feature annotations shown in this document.]
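Description:
pcDNA3-myc3-bTrCP is a mammalian expression plasmid built on pcDNA3-myc3, an Invitrogen pcDNA3 derivative that adds three tandem Myc epitopes upstream of the cloning site. It carries mouse Btrc (beta-transducin repeat containing protein, also known as beta-TrCP1, FWD1 or Fbw1a), the F-box/WD40 substrate-recognition subunit of an SCF-type cullin ubiquitin ligase. The roughly 1.7 kb coding sequence is fused in frame behind the N-terminal Myc3 tag and is driven by the human CMV immediate-early enhancer and promoter, with the bovine growth hormone polyadenylation signal terminating the transcript. T7 and SP6 promoters flank the insert, allowing in vitro transcription and serving as sequencing primer sites.

The sequenced record (about 7.3 kb) also shows a 3xFLAG coding segment immediately downstream of the Btrc open reading frame. The catalogue entry does not mention a FLAG tag, and the table does not show whether this segment is in frame and translated. The depositor notes a possible Y377I substitution in the stock that is not known to affect function.

For propagation in E. coli the plasmid has a ColE1/pUC-type origin and an ampicillin resistance gene; the repository lists it as low copy although the annotated origin is described as high-copy. An f1 origin is also present. An SV40 early promoter drives the neomycin phosphotransferase gene with an SV40 poly(A) signal, permitting G418 selection of stably transfected mammalian cells. The construct suits transient or stable expression of Myc-tagged beta-TrCP for detection and immunoprecipitation, consistent with the associated work on ubiquitination of E2F1 by ROC-cullin ligases.
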