Addgene plasmid #20718: pcDNA3-myc3-bTrCP
Depositing lab: Yue Xiong. Depositing organization: University of North Carolina at Chapel Hill. Publication: Phosphorylation- and Skp1-independent in vitro ubiquitination of E2F1 by multiple ROC-cullin ligases. Ohta T, Xiong Y. Cancer Res. 2001 Feb 15. 61(4):1347-53. PubMed 11245432.
Backbone
  Vector backbone: pcDNA3-myc3
  Backbone manufacturer: Invitrogen
  Backbone size w/o insert (bp): 5486
  Vector type: Mammalian Expression
  Selectable markers: G418
Growth in bacteria
  Bacterial resistance: Ampicillin, 100 μg/mL
  Growth temperature: 37°C
  Growth strain: DH5alpha
  Copy number: Low Copy
Gene/Insert
  Gene/Insert name: beta-transducin repeat containing (BTRC) (alt name: BETA-TRCP, FBW1A, FBXW1, FBXW1A, FWD1, MGC4643, bTrCP, bTrCP1, betaTrCP)
  Species: M. musculus (mouse)
  Insert size (bp): 1710
  Mutation: *
  GenBank ID: NG_009234 AF099932
  Entrez Gene: Btrc (a.k.a. Beta-Trcp1, E3RS-IkappaB, E3RSIkappaB, FWD1, Fbw1a, HOS, SCF b-TRCP, Slimb, b-TrCP, beta-TrCP)
  Tag / fusion protein: Myc3 (N terminal on backbone)
  Cloning method: Restriction Enzyme; 5′ cloning site Data not available (not destroyed); 3′ cloning site Data not available (destroyed during cloning)
  Sequencing primers: 5′ T7; 3′ SP6
Terms and licenses: Academic/Nonprofit Terms; Industry Terms: Not Available to Industry
Depositor comments: *possible Y377I mutation in stock. This mutation is not known to affect function.
How to cite: pcDNA3-myc3-bTrCP was a gift from Yue Xiong (Addgene plasmid # 20718 ; http://n2t.net/addgene:20718 ; RRID:Addgene_20718)
