>Addgene plasmid #20718 | pcDNA3-myc3-bTrCP | addgene partial sequence | sequence record 26642 | 20718 with CMV-F
AGCTCTCTGGCTAACTAGAGAACCCACTGCTTACTGGCTTATCGAAATTAATACGACTCACTATAGGGAG
ACCCAAGCTATGGAGCAAAAGCTCATCTCAGAGGAAGATCTGGAATTAGAGCAAAAGCTCATCTCAGAGG
AAGATCTGGAATTAGAGCAAAAGCTCATCTCAGAGGAAGATCTGGAATTGATGGACCCGGCCGAGGCGGT
GCTGCAGGAGAAAGCGCTTAAGTTTATGAATTCCTCAGAGAGAGAAGACTGTAATAATGGCGAACCCCCT
AGGAAGATAATACCAGAGAAGAATTCACTTAGACAGACTTACAACAGCTGTGCCAGGCTTTGCATAAACC
AAGAGACAGTATGTCTAACAAGCACTGCTATGAAGACTGAAAATTGTGTGGCCAAAGCCAAACTTGCCAA
TGGCACTTCCAGCATGATTGTGCCCAAGCAGCGGAAACTCTCAGCAAGCTATGAGAAGGAAAAGGAGCTG
TGTGTCAAGTATTTTGAGCAGTGGTCAGAGTCTGATCAAGTGGAATTTGTAGAACACCTTATATCCCAAA
TGTGTCACTACCAGCATGGGCACATCAACTCCTACCTAAAACCTATGCTGCAGAGGGATTTCATAACTGC
ACTGCCAGCACGGGGTCTGGACCACATCGCTGAGAACATTCTGTCATACTTGGACGCCAAGTCACTGTGT
GCTGCTGA
