>Addgene plasmid #20718 | pcDNA3-myc3-bTrCP | addgene partial sequence | sequence record 126645 | Sp6 5'-ATTTAGGTGACACTATAG-3'
TACGTACTACGTACTGGAGATGTAGGTGTATATCCGAGAAGGGGAGCGGGGCGGTTCAGCGTGAGCAGCT
GGATCATTCAGGAAGTCCCAGATGAGAATTGTGTCATCATGTGAACTACTGACAATCTGGAATTCATCAA
ACTGGAGGCGGAAAACTCTTCCAGAATGCTCCACAAGTGTCCGCAGACAGAGAGTCCCTGCTGGAGCACG
CGGGTCCAAAGCAGCCATAAGATCCCACACTTTAATTTTCCCATCATAGGCTCCGCTCACTATCCTTTTG
TTATCAAATCGAATGCAGCGTACCAACTCCTCATGGCCCTCCAACACTCGCAAGCATGCTCCACACTCTA
TGTCCCACAGCCTGATGGTGTTGTCAGAGGAGCCGCTCACCACCAGCCTGTCTCTGTACTGCAAACAGGC
GATGCCACGCTTGTGCCCATTTAGGGTCCTTAC
